Addgene plasmid #148663: pnEA-NpM-HsNot6-R65E_AF
Purpose: Bacterial Expression of HsNot6-R65E
Depositing lab: Elisa Izaurralde. Depositing organization: Max Planck Institute for Developmental Biology. Publication: Crystal structure and functional properties of the human CCR4-CAF1 deadenylase complex. Chen Y, Khazina E, Izaurralde E, Weichenrieder O. Nucleic Acids Res. 2021 Jun 21;49(11):6489-6510. doi: 10.1093/nar/gkab414. PubMed 34038562.
Backbone
  Vector backbone: Unknown
  Vector type: Bacterial Expression
Growth in bacteria
  Bacterial resistance: Ampicillin, 100 μg/mL
  Growth temperature: 37°C
  Growth strain: DH5alpha
  Copy number: Low Copy
Gene/Insert
  Gene/Insert name: HsNot6-R65E (alt name: CCR4a)
  Species: H. sapiens (human)
  Entrez Gene: CNOT6 (a.k.a. CCR4, Ccr4a)
  Cloning method: Unknown
Terms and licenses: Academic/Nonprofit Terms; Industry Terms: Not Available to Industry
Depositor comments: sequence extracted from NCBI: NM_015455.3. Plasmids from this collection were made available to the research community and donated after the lab closed. Please note that the sequence provided by the depositing laboratory may be theoretical/predicted or based on Sanger sequencing results. There may be discrepancies between sequencing results obtained by Addgene and the depositor sequence. If an Addgene verified sequence is not available, please contact before placing your order to request that our lab fully sequence the plasmid.
How to cite: pnEA-NpM-HsNot6-R65E_AF was a gift from Elisa Izaurralde (Addgene plasmid # 148663 ; http://n2t.net/addgene:148663 ; RRID:Addgene_148663)
