[The description below was written by a language model from this plasmid's Addgene catalogue record and pLannotate feature annotations shown in this document.]
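Description:
pnEA-NpM-HsNot6-R65E_AF is an 8.5 kb bacterial expression plasmid for producing a point mutant (R65E) of human CNOT6, also called NOT6 or CCR4a, in E. coli. The catalogue lists the backbone as unknown, but the annotated features show a pBR322/pET-style architecture. There is a ColE1/pMB1-type origin accompanied by the bom region and the rop gene, which keeps copy number low as the record states. An ampicillin-resistance β-lactamase cassette with its own promoter provides selection. Several disrupted fragments of the tetracycline efflux gene and its promoter remain as non-functional remnants of the parental vector.

The expression cassette is driven by a T7 promoter followed by a lac operator and the phage T7 gene 10 ribosome binding site. A plasmid-borne lacI gene supplies repressor, so transcription depends on T7 RNA polymerase from the host and is inducible with IPTG. The reading frame begins with a signal-sequence-less maltose binding protein, which stays cytosolic and serves as an N-terminal solubility and affinity tag. It is separated by a short linker from the CNOT6 coding sequence, whose content the record does not describe. A T7 terminator closes the unit. The short upstream match to a T7 gene 10-derived solubility tag lies after the CNOT6 reading frame and is probably vector-derived sequence rather than part of the product.

CNOT6 is a poly(A)-specific 3'-5' exonuclease and a catalytic subunit of the CCR4-NOT deadenylase complex. The plasmid comes from structural and functional work on the human CCR4-CAF1 deadenylase module, where recombinant mutant protein would be used for biochemical comparison with wild type. The record does not state the specific effect of R65E. The sequence is depositor-supplied and may be theoretical.
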