Features (pLannotate 1.2.2; 20 found; start..end, strand, type, name):
    104..208     +  promoter       AmpR promoter: bla
    209..1069    +  CDS            AmpR: β-lactamase; bla; confers resistance to ampicillin, carbenicillin, and related antibiotics
   1240..1828    +  rep_origin     ori: high-copy-number ColE1/pMB1/pBR322/pUC origin of replication
   2014..2156    -  misc_feature   bom: basis of mobility region from pBR322
   2258..2449    -  CDS            rop: Rop protein, which maintains plasmids at low copy number; rop
   2466..2846    +  CDS            YPB1_ECOLX: Protein predicted: Swiss-Prot protein existence level 4. From Escherichia coli.
   3088..3712    -  CDS            TcR (fragment): tetracycline efflux protein; tet; confers resistance to tetracycline
   3727..3748    -  protein_bind   CAP binding site: CAP binding activates transcription in the presence of cAMP. E. coli catabolite activator protein
   3761..4843    -  CDS            lacI: lac repressor; lacI; The lac repressor binds to the lac operator to inhibit transcription in E. coli. This inhibition can be relieved by adding lactose or isopropyl-β-D-thiogalactopyranoside (IPTG).
   4844..4921    -  promoter       lacI promoter: lacI
   4929..5208    -  CDS            TcR (fragment): tetracycline efflux protein; tet; confers resistance to tetracycline
   5230..5248    +  promoter       T7 promoter: promoter for bacteriophage T7 RNA polymerase
   5249..5273    +  protein_bind   lac operator: The lac repressor binds to the lac operator to inhibit transcription in E. coli. This inhibition can be relieved by adding lactose or isopropyl-β-D-thiogalactopyranoside (IPTG). lac repressor encoded by lacI
   5288..5310    +  RBS            RBS: efficient ribosome binding site from bacteriophage T7 gene 10 (Olins and Rangwala, 1989)
   5321..6417    +  CDS            MBP (fragment): maltose binding protein from E. coli; malE (mutated); This version of the gene does not encode a signal sequence, so MBP will remain in the cytosol.
   6469..8139    +  CDS            CNOT6: CNOT6_HUMAN - Also known as CCR4, CCR4a, KIAA1194. Experimental evidence at protein level: Swiss-Prot protein existence level 1. Poly(A) nuclease with 3'-5' RNase activity. Catalytic component of the CCR4-NOT complex which is one of the major cellular mRNA deadenylases and is linked to various cellular processes including bulk mRNA degradation, miRNA-mediated repression, translational repression during translational initiation and general transcription regulation. Additional complex functions may be a consequence of its influence on mRNA expression. Involved in mRNA decay mediated by the major
   8180..8229    +  CDS            SET1 (fragment): solubility-enhancement tag derived from T7 phage gene 10B
   8237..8284    +  terminator     T7 terminator: transcription terminator for bacteriophage T7 RNA polymerase
   8307..8411    -  CDS            TcR (fragment): tetracycline efflux protein; tet; confers resistance to tetracycline
   8459..8487    -  promoter       tet promoter: E. coli promoter for tetracycline efflux protein gene
>Addgene plasmid #148663 | pnEA-NpM-HsNot6-R65E_AF | depositor full sequence | sequence record 291111 | Full Sequence
TTCTTGAAGACGAAAGGGCCTCGTGATACGCCTATTTTTATAGGTTAATGTCATGATAATAATGGTTTCT
TAGACGTCAGGTGGCACTTTTCGGGGAAATGTGCGCGGAACCCCTATTTGTTTATTTTTCTAAATACATT
CAAATATGTATCCGCTCATGAGACAATAACCCTGATAAATGCTTCAATAATATTGAAAAAGGAAGAGTAT
GAGTATTCAACATTTCCGTGTCGCCCTTATTCCCTTTTTTGCGGCATTTTGCCTTCCTGTTTTTGCTCAC
CCAGAAACGCTGGTGAAAGTAAAAGATGCTGAAGATCAGTTGGGTGCACGAGTGGGTTACATCGAACTGG
ATCTCAACAGCGGTAAGATCCTTGAGAGTTTTCGCCCCGAAGAACGTTTTCCAATGATGAGCACTTTTAA
AGTTCTGCTATGTGGCGCGGTATTATCCCGTGTTGACGCCGGGCAAGAGCAACTCGGTCGCCGCATACAC
TATTCTCAGAATGACTTGGTTGAGTACTCACCAGTCACAGAAAAGCATCTTACGGATGGCATGACAGTAA
GAGAATTATGCAGTGCTGCCATAACCATGAGTGATAACACTGCGGCCAACTTACTTCTGACAACGATCGG
AGGACCGAAGGAGCTAACCGCTTTTTTGCACAACATGGGGGATCATGTAACTCGCCTTGATCGTTGGGAA
CCGGAGCTGAATGAAGCCATACCAAACGACGAGCGTGACACCACGATGCCTGCAGCAATGGCAACAACGT
TGCGCAAACTATTAACTGGCGAACTACTTACTCTAGCTTCCCGGCAACAATTAATAGACTGGATGGAGGC
GGATAAAGTTGCAGGACCACTTCTGCGCTCGGCCCTTCCGGCTGGCTGGTTTATTGCTGATAAATCTGGA
GCCGGTGAGCGTGGGTCTCGCGGTATCATTGCAGCACTGGGGCCAGATGGTAAGCCCTCCCGTATCGTAG
TTATCTACACGACGGGGAGTCAGGCAACTATGGATGAACGAAATAGACAGATCGCTGAGATAGGTGCCTC
ACTGATTAAGCATTGGTAACTGTCAGACCAAGTTTACTCATATATACTTTAGATTGATTTAAAACTTCAT
TTTTAATTTAAAAGGATCTAGGTGAAGATCCTTTTTGATAATCTCATGACCAAAATCCCTTAACGTGAGT
TTTCGTTCCACTGAGCGTCAGACCCCGTAGAAAAGATCAAAGGATCTTCTTGAGATCCTTTTTTTCTGCG
CGTAATCTGCTGCTTGCAAACAAAAAAACCACCGCTACCAGCGGTGGTTTGTTTGCCGGATCAAGAGCTA
CCAACTCTTTTTCCGAAGGTAACTGGCTTCAGCAGAGCGCAGATACCAAATACTGTCCTTCTAGTGTAGC
CGTAGTTAGGCCACCACTTCAAGAACTCTGTAGCACCGCCTACATACCTCGCTCTGCTAATCCTGTTACC
AGTGGCTGCTGCCAGTGGCGATAAGTCGTGTCTTACCGGGTTGGACTCAAGACGATAGTTACCGGATAAG
GCGCAGCGGTCGGGCTGAACGGGGGGTTCGTGCACACAGCCCAGCTTGGAGCGAACGACCTACACCGAAC
TGAGATACCTACAGCGTGAGCTATGAGAAAGCGCCACGCTTCCCGAAGGGAGAAAGGCGGACAGGTATCC
GGTAAGCGGCAGGGTCGGAACAGGAGAGCGCACGAGGGAGCTTCCAGGGGGAAACGCCTGGTATCTTTAT
AGTCCTGTCGGGTTTCGCCACCTCTGACTTGAGCGTCGATTTTTGTGATGCTCGTCAGGGGGGCGGAGCC
TATGGAAAAACGCCAGCAACGCGGCCTTTTTACGGTTCCTGGCCTTTTGCTGGCCTTTTGCTCACATGTT
CTTTCCTGCGTTATCCCCTGATTCTGTGGATAACCGTATTACCGCCTTTGAGTGAGCTGATACCGCTCGC
CGCAGCCGAACGACCGAGCGCAGCGAGTCAGTGAGCGAGGAAGCGGAAGAGCGCCTGATGCGGTATTTTC
TCCTTACGCATCTGTGCGGTATTTCACACCGCATATATGGTGCACTCTCAGTACAATCTGCTCTGATGCC
GCATAGTTAAGCCAGTATACACTCCGCTATCGCTACGTGACTGGGTCATGGCTGCGCCCCGACACCCGCC
AACACCCGCTGACGCGCCCTGACGGGCTTGTCTGCTCCCGGCATCCGCTTACAGACAAGCTGTGACCGTC
TCCGGGAGCTGCATGTGTCAGAGGTTTTCACCGTCATCACCGAAACGCGCGAGGCAGCTGCGGTAAAGCT
CATCAGCGTGGTCGTGAAGCGATTCACAGATGTCTGCCTGTTCATCCGCGTCCAGCTCGTTGAGTTTCTC
CAGAAGCGTTAATGTCTGGCTTCTGATAAAGCGGGCCATGTTAAGGGCGGTTTTTTCCTGTTTGGTCACT
GATGCCTCCGTGTAAGGGGGATTTCTGTTCATGGGGGTAATGATACCGATGAAACGAGAGAGGATGCTCA
CGATACGGGTTACTGATGATGAACATGCCCGGTTACTGGAACGTTGTGAGGGTAAACAACTGGCGGTATG
GATGCGGCGGGACCAGAGAAAAATCACTCAGGGTCAATGCCAGCGCTTCGTTAATACAGATGTAGGTGTT
CCACAGGGTAGCCAGCAGCATCCTGCGATGCAGATCCGGAACATAATGGTGCAGGGCGCTGACTTCCGCG
TTTCCAGACTTTACGAAACACGGAAACCGAAGACCATTCATGTTGTTGCTCAGGTCGCAGACGTTTTGCA
GCAGCAGTCGCTTCACGTTCGCTCGCGTATCGGTGATTCATTCTGCTAACCAGTAAGGCAACCCCGCCAG
CCTAGCCGGGTCCTCAACGACAGGAGCACGATCATGCGCACCCGTGGCCAGGACCCAACGCTGCCCGAGA
TGCGCCGCGTGCGGCTGCTGGAGATGGCGGACGCGATGGATATGTTCTGCCAAGGGTTGGTTTGCGCATT
CACAGTTCTCCGCAAGAATTGATTGGCTCCAATTCTTGGAGTGGTGAATCCGTTAGCGAGGTGCCGCCGG
CTTCCATTCAGGTCGAGGTGGCCCGGCTCCATGCACCGCGACGCAACGCGGGGAGGCAGACAAGGTATAG
GGCGGCGCCTACAATCCATGCCAACCCGTTCCATGTGCTCGCCGAGGCGGCATAAATCGCCGTGACGATC
AGCGGTCCAGTGATCGAAGTTAGGCTGGTAAGAGCCGCGAGCGATCCTTGAAGCTGTCCCTGATGGTCGT
CATCTACCTGCCTGGACAGCATGGCCTGCAACGCGGGCATCCCGATGCCGCCGGAAGCGAGAAGAATCAT
AATGGGGAAGGCCATCCAGCCTCGCGTCGCGAACGCCAGCAAGACGTAGCCCAGCGCGTCGGCCGCCATG
CCGGCGATAATGGCCTGCTTCTCGCCGAAACGTTTGGTGGCGGGACCAGTGACGAAGGCTTGAGCGAGGG
CGTGCAAGATTCCGAATACCGCAAGCGACAGGCCGATCATCGTCGCGCTCCAGCGAAAGCGGTCCTCGCC
GAAAATGACCCAGAGCGCTGCCGGCACCTGTCCTACGAGTTGCATGATAAAGAAGACAGTCATAAGTGCG
GCGACGATAGTCATGCCCCGCGCCCACCGGAAGGAGCTGACTGGGTTGAAGGCTCTCAAGGGCATCGGTC
GAGATCCCGGTGCCTAATGAGTGAGCTAACTTACATTAATTGCGTTGCGCTCACTGCCCGCTTTCCAGTC
GGGAAACCTGTCGTGCCAGCTGCATTAATGAATCGGCCAACGCGCGGGGAGAGGCGGTTTGCGTATTGGG
CGCCAGGGTGGTTTTTCTTTTCACCAGTGAGACGGGCAACAGCTGATTGCCCTTCACCGCCTGGCCCTGA
GAGAGTTGCAGCAAGCGGTCCACGCTGGTTTGCCCCAGCAGGCGAAAATCCTGTTTGATGGTGGTTAACG
GCGGGATATAACATGAGCTGTCTTCGGTATCGTCGTATCCCACTACCGAGATATCCGCACCAACGCGCAG
CCCGGACTCGGTAATGGCGCGCATTGCGCCCAGCGCCATCTGATCGTTGGCAACCAGCATCGCAGTGGGA
ACGATGCCCTCATTCAGCATTTGCATGGTTTGTTGAAAACCGGACATGGCACTCCAGTCGCCTTCCCGTT
CCGCTATCGGCTGAATTTGATTGCGAGTGAGATATTTATGCCAGCCAGCCAGACGCAGACGCGCCGAGAC
AGAACTTAATGGGCCCGCTAACAGCGCGATTTGCTGGTGACCCAATGCGACCAGATGCTCCACGCCCAGT
CGCGTACCGTCTTCATGGGAGAAAATAATACTGTTGATGGGTGTCTGGTCAGAGACATCAAGAAATAACG
CCGGAACATTAGTGCAGGCAGCTTCCACAGCAATGGCATCCTGGTCATCCAGCGGATAGTTAATGATCAG
CCCACTGACGCGTTGCGCGAGAAGATTGTGCACCGCCGCTTTACAGGCTTCGACGCCGCTTCGTTCTACC
ATCGACACCACCACGCTGGCACCCAGTTGATCGGCGCGAGATTTAATCGCCGCGACAATTTGCGACGGCG
CGTGCAGGGCCAGACTGGAGGTGGCAACGCCAATCAGCAACGACTGTTTGCCCGCCAGTTGTTGTGCCAC
GCGGTTGGGAATGTAATTCAGCTCCGCCATCGCCGCTTCCACTTTTTCCCGCGTTTTCGCAGAAACGTGG
CTGGCCTGGTTCACCACGCGGGAAACGGTCTGATAAGAGACACCGGCATACTCTGCGACATCGTATAACG
TTACTGGTTTCACATTCACCACCCTGAATTGACTCTCTTCCGGGCGCTATCATGCCATACCGCGAAAGGT
TTTGCGCCATTCGATGGTGTCCGGGATCTCGACGCTCTCCCTTATGCGACTCCTGCATTAGGAAGCAGCC
CAGTAGTAGGTTGAGGCCGTTGAGCACCGCCGCCGCAAGGAATGGTGCATGCAAGGAGATGGCGCCCAAC
AGTCCCCCGGCCACGGGGCCTGCCACCATACCCACGCCGAAACAAGCGCTCATGAGCCCGAAGTGGCGAG
CCCGATCTTCCCCATCGGTGATGTCGGCGATATAGGCGCCAGCAACCGCACCTGTGGCGCCGGTGATGCC
GGCCACGATGCGTCCGGCGTAGAGGATCGAGATCTCGATCCCGCGAAATTAATACGACTCACTATAGGGG
AATTGTGAGCGGATAACAATTCCCCACTAGTAATAATTTTGTTTAACTTTAAGAAGGAGATATACCATGG
AAACTGAAGAAGGTAAACTGGTAATCTGGATTAACGGCGATAAAGGCTATAACGGTCTCGCTGAAGTCGG
TAAGAAATTCGAGAAAGATACCGGAATTAAAGTCACCGTTGAGCATCCGGATAAACTGGAAGAGAAATTC
CCACAGGTTGCGGCAACTGGCGATGGCCCTGACATTATCTTCTGGGCACACGACCGCTTTGGTGGCTACG
CTCAATCTGGCCTGTTGGCTGAAATCACCCCGGACAAAGCGTTCCAGGACAAGCTGTATCCGTTTACCTG
GGATGCCGTACGTTACAACGGCAAGCTGATTGCTTACCCGATCGCTGTTGAAGCGTTATCGCTGATTTAT
AACAAAGACCTGCTGCCGAACCCGCCAAAAACCTGGGAAGAGATCCCGGCGCTGGATAAAGAACTGAAAG
CGAAAGGTAAGAGCGCCCTGATGTTCAACCTGCAAGAACCGTACTTCACCTGGCCGCTGATTGCTGCTGA
CGGGGGTTATGCGTTCAAGTATGAAAACGGCAAGTACGACATTAAAGACGTGGGCGTGGATAACGCTGGC
GCGAAAGCGGGTCTGACCTTCCTGGTTGACCTGATTAAAAACAAACACATGAATGCAGACACCGATTACT
CCATCGCAGAAGCTGCCTTTAATAAAGGCGAAACAGCGATGACCATCAACGGCCCGTGGGCATGGTCCAA
CATCGACACCAGCAAAGTGAATTATGGTGTAACGGTACTGCCGACCTTCAAGGGTCAACCATCCAAACCG
TTCGTTGGCGTGCTGAGCGCAGGTATTAACGCCGCCAGTCCGAACAAAGAGCTGGCAAAAGAGTTCCTCG
AAAACTATCTGCTGACTGATGAAGGTCTGGAAGCGGTTAATAAAGACAAACCGCTGGGTGCCGTAGCGCT
GAAGTCTTACGAGGAAGAGTTGGCGAAAGATCCACGTATTGCCGCCACGATGGAAAACGCCCAGAAAGGT
GAAATCATGCCGAACATCCCGCAGATGTCCGCTTTCTGGTATGCCGTGCGTACTGCGGTGATCAACGCCG
CCAGCGGTCGTCAGACTGTCGATGAAGCCCTTAAAGACGCGCAGACTGGTACCGGCAGCGGCCTGGAAGT
TCTGTTCCAGGGGCCCCATATGCTCGAGATGCCCAAAGAAAAATACGAGCCCCCTGACCCTCGGAGGATG
TATACAATTATGTCTTCTGAGGAAGCAGCAAATGGAAAGAAATCCCACTGGGCAGAGCTTGAAATAAGTG
GAAAAGTAAGAAGCTTAAGCGCATCTTTGTGGTCACTAACTCACCTGACAGCTTTGCATTTGAGTGACAA
TTCCCTGTCCGAAATTCCTTCAGACATTGCCAAGCTTCACAATCTGGTGTATTTGGACCTGTCATCTAAT
AAAATTCGTAGCTTACCCGCAGAACTCGGAAACATGGTATCACTCAGGGAGCTCCATTTAAATAACAACC
TGTTACGAGTTCTACCTTTTGAGCTGGGAAAACTGTTTCAGTTGCAGACTTTAGGCCTGAAAGGAAATCC
CCTTACCCAGGATATATTGAACCTTTATCAGGAACCAGATGGAACAAGACGGCTGCTGAACTATTTGCTT
GATAATTTGTCAGGTACTGCAAAAAGAATTACAACAGAACAACCACCTCCAAGGTCTTGGATTATGTTAC
AAGAACCAGATAGGACAAGGCCAACTGCCTTGTTTTCTGTCATGTGCTATAATGTTCTTTGTGATAAATA
TGCGACCCGGCAGTTATACGGCTACTGTCCATCATGGGCGCTAAACTGGGACTACAGGAAAAAGGCCATT
ATTCAAGAAATCTTGAGCTGCAATGCTGATATCGTAAGTCTTCAGGAGGTTGAAACGGAACAGTATTACA
GTTTTTTTCTGGTAGAGCTGAAAGAACGTGGCTATAATGGATTCTTCAGTCCTAAGTCTAGAGCTAGGAC
AATGTCAGAACAAGAAAGGAAACATGTTGATGGCTGTGCAATATTCTTCAAGACAGAAAAATTTACTTTG
GTTCAGAAACACACTGTTGAATTTAATCAGCTAGCCATGGCAAATTCTGAGGGGTCTGAAGCTATGCTGA
ACAGAGTCATGACAAAAGATAACATTGGGGTTGCAGTACTGCTAGAACTTCGGAAGGAATCGATTGAAAT
GCCGTCTGGAAAGCCACATCTTGGAACAGAAAAACAACTTATTCTTGTGGCTAACGCCCACATGCATTGG
GACCCTGAATACTCTGATGTGAAGTTGGTACAAACTATGATGTTCCTCTCAGAAGTGAAGAACATTATTG
ATAAAGCCTCTCGCAACCTCAAATCCAGTGTTTTGGGAGAATTTGGAACTATTCCACTTGTGTTATGTGC
AGATCTTAATTCTTTGCCAGACTCTGGTGTTGTAGAATATTTGAGCACAGGTGGAGTAGAAACAAATCAC
AAAGACTTTAAGGAGTTGAGGTATAATGAAAGTCTCACAAACTTCAGCTGTCATGGGAAGAATGGAACCA
CCAATGGAAGGATCACTCATGGTTTCAAGTTACAGAGTGCCTATGAGAGTGGCCTGATGCCTTACACGAA
TTACACATTTGATTTCAAGGGTATAATAGACTACATTTTCTATTCTAAACCTCAGCTGAACACCTTAGGC
ATCCTGGGCCCTCTGGACCACCACTGGCTGGTTGAGAATAACATCAGTGGCTGCCCGCACCCCCTCATCC
CCTCTGACCACTTCTCACTTTTTGCACAACTGGAGCTCTTACTGCCTTTCCTGCCCCAAGTCAACGGCAT
CCACCTTCCTGGCAGGAGGTAGGGATCCTAATAGTCTAGAGCTAGCCCTAGGAGATCCGGCTGCTAACAA
AGCCCGAAAGGAAGCTGAGTTGGCTGCTGCCACCGCTGAGCAATAACTAGCATAACCCCTTGGGGCCTCT
AAACGGGTCTTGAGGGGTTTTTTGCTGAAAGGAGGAACTATATCCGGATATCCCGCAAGAGGCCCGGCAG
TACCGGCATAACCAAGCCTATGCCTACAGCATCCAGGGTGACGGTGCCGAGGATGACGATGAGCGCATTG
TTAGATTTCATACACGGTGCCTGACTGCGTTAGCAATTTAACTGTGATAAACTACCGCATTAAAGCTTAT
CGATGATAAGCTGTCAAACATGAGAA
